Addgene plasmid #105680: pGEX-4T-3- SIRT1-NTerm Exon1-Exon2-Exon3
Purpose: Bacterial Expression construct of N terminus of SIRT1: Exon1-Exon2-Exon3
Depositing lab: Ullas Kolthur-Seetharam. Depositing organization: Tata Institute of Fundamental Research. Publication: Identification of a Tissue-Restricted Isoform of SIRT1 Defines a Regulatory Domain that Encodes Specificity. Deota S, Chattopadhyay T, Ramachandran D, Armstrong E, Camacho B, Maniyadath B, Fulzele A, Gonzalez-de-Peredo A, Denu JM, Kolthur-Seetharam U. Cell Rep. 2017 Mar 28;18(13):3069-3077. doi: 10.1016/j.celrep.2017.03.012. PubMed 28355560.
Backbone
  Vector backbone: pGEX-4T-3
  Backbone manufacturer: GE Healthcare Life Sciences
  Backbone size w/o insert (bp): 4968
  Total vector size (bp): 5733
  Vector type: Bacterial Expression
Growth in bacteria
  Bacterial resistance: Ampicillin, 100 μg/mL
  Growth temperature: 37°C
  Growth strain: DH5alpha
  Copy number: High Copy
Gene/Insert
  Gene/Insert name: SIRT1-NTerm: Exon1-Exon2-Exon3
  Species: M. musculus (mouse)
  Insert size (bp): 765
  Mutation: Synonymous base changes not affecting the protein sequence
  Entrez Gene: Sirt1 (a.k.a. SIR2L1, Sir2, Sir2a, Sir2alpha)
  Promoter: tac_Promoter
  Tag / fusion protein: GST (N terminal on backbone)
  Cloning method: Restriction Enzyme; 5′ cloning site BamHI (not destroyed); 3′ cloning site XhoI (not destroyed)
  Sequencing primers: 5′ PGEX_5'; 3′ PGEX_3_Primer
Terms and licenses: Academic/Nonprofit Terms; Industry Terms: Not Available to Industry
How to cite: pGEX-4T-3- SIRT1-NTerm Exon1-Exon2-Exon3 was a gift from Ullas Kolthur-Seetharam (Addgene plasmid # 105680 ; http://n2t.net/addgene:105680 ; RRID:Addgene_105680)
