[The description below was written by a language model from this plasmid's Addgene catalogue record and pLannotate feature annotations shown in this document.]
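Description:
pGEX-4T-3- SIRT1-NTerm Exon1-Exon2-Exon3 is a bacterial expression plasmid built on the commercial pGEX-4T-3 backbone and designed to produce the N-terminal region of mouse SIRT1 as a glutathione S-transferase fusion protein in E. coli. It replicates from a high-copy ColE1/pMB1-type origin and is selected with ampicillin through the bla (β-lactamase) gene and its own promoter. The annotation also picks up residual pBR322-derived fragments (bom, rop) and a lac promoter/lacZα segment, which are backbone remnants rather than functional parts of the expression unit.

The payload is a 765 bp fragment of Sirt1 covering exons 1 to 3, inserted between BamHI and XhoI sites that both remain intact, directly downstream of and in the same orientation as the Schistosoma japonicum GST coding sequence. The record notes synonymous base changes that leave the protein sequence unaltered. Transcription is driven by the strong hybrid tac promoter, which is followed by a lac operator. The plasmid carries its own lacI gene, so the lac repressor keeps expression off until it is relieved with IPTG. The N-terminal GST tag allows affinity capture of the fusion on glutathione resin, which makes the construct suitable for purifying the SIRT1 N-terminal domain and for pull-down or in vitro interaction and biochemical assays. The associated study concerned a tissue-restricted SIRT1 isoform and a regulatory domain that encodes specificity, consistent with using this fragment to study that region. The sequenced record is 5,716 nt, slightly shorter than the 5,733 bp total listed in the catalogue.
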