Features (pLannotate 1.2.2; 17 found; start..end, strand, type, name):
      1..78      +  promoter       lacI promoter: lacI
     79..1161    +  CDS            lacI: lac repressor; lacI; The lac repressor binds to the lac operator to inhibit transcription in E. coli. This inhibition can be relieved by adding lactose or isopropyl-β-D-thiogalactopyranoside (IPTG).
   1174..1195    +  protein_bind   CAP binding site: CAP binding activates transcription in the presence of cAMP. E. coli catabolite activator protein
   1210..1240    +  promoter       lac promoter: promoter for the E. coli lac operon
   1248..1264    +  protein_bind   lac operator: The lac repressor binds to the lac operator to inhibit transcription in E. coli. This inhibition can be relieved by adding lactose or isopropyl-β-D-thiogalactopyranoside (IPTG). lac repressor encoded by lacI
   1284..1457    +  CDS            lacZα: LacZα fragment of β-galactosidase; lacZ fragment
   1721..1837    -  CDS            yciV (fragment): RNAAM_ECOLI - Also known as trpH From Escherichia coli (strain K12).
   1913..1941    +  promoter       tac promoter: strong E. coli promoter; hybrid between the trp and lac UV5 promoters
   1949..1965    +  protein_bind   lac operator: The lac repressor binds to the lac operator to inhibit transcription in E. coli. This inhibition can be relieved by adding lactose or isopropyl-β-D-thiogalactopyranoside (IPTG). lac repressor encoded by lacI
   1988..2641    +  CDS            GST26_SCHJA: Experimental evidence at protein level: Swiss-Prot protein existence level 1. GST isoenzymes appear to play a central role in the parasite detoxification system. Other functions are also suspected including a role in increasing the solubility of haematin in the parasite gut. From Schistosoma japonicum (Blood fluke).
   2666..3430    +  CDS            SIRT1 (fragment): mouse NAD+-dependent protein deacetylase sirtuin-1 homolog of budding yeast Sir2
   3463..3502    +  CDS            rop (fragment): Rop protein, which maintains plasmids at low copy number; rop
   3604..3644    +  misc_feature   bom (fragment): basis of mobility region from pBR322
   3749..3853    +  promoter       AmpR promoter: bla
   3854..4714    +  CDS            AmpR: β-lactamase; bla; confers resistance to ampicillin, carbenicillin, and related antibiotics
   4885..5473    +  rep_origin     ori: high-copy-number ColE1/pMB1/pBR322/pUC origin of replication
   5659..5710    -  misc_feature   bom (fragment): basis of mobility region from pBR322
>Addgene plasmid #105680 | pGEX-4T-3- SIRT1-NTerm Exon1-Exon2-Exon3 | addgene full sequence | sequence record 207898 | Addgene NGS Result
GACACCATCGAATGGCGCAAAACCTTTCGCGGTATGGCATGATAGCGCCCGGAAGAGAGTCAATTCAGGG
TGGTGAATGTGAAACCAGTAACGTTATACGATGTCGCAGAGTATGCCGGTGTCTCTTATCAGACCGTTTC
CCGCGTGGTGAACCAGGCCAGCCACGTTTCTGCGAAAACGCGGGAAAAAGTGGAAGCGGCGATGGCGGAG
CTGAATTACATTCCCAACCGCGTGGCACAACAACTGGCGGGCAAACAGTCGTTGCTGATTGGCGTTGCCA
CCTCCAGTCTGGCCCTGCACGCGCCGTCGCAAATTGTCGCGGCGATTAAATCTCGCGCCGATCAACTGGG
TGCCAGCGTGGTGGTGTCGATGGTAGAACGAAGCGGCGTCGAAGCCTGTAAAGCGGCGGTGCACAATCTT
CTCGCGCAACGCGTCAGTGGGCTGATCATTAACTATCCGCTGGATGACCAGGATGCCATTGCTGTGGAAG
CTGCCTGCACTAATGTTCCGGCGTTATTTCTTGATGTCTCTGACCAGACACCCATCAACAGTATTATTTT
CTCCCATGAAGACGGTACGCGACTGGGCGTGGAGCATCTGGTCGCATTGGGTCACCAGCAAATCGCGCTG
TTAGCGGGCCCATTAAGTTCTGTCTCGGCGCGTCTGCGTCTGGCTGGCTGGCATAAATATCTCACTCGCA
ATCAAATTCAGCCGATAGCGGAACGGGAAGGCGACTGGAGTGCCATGTCCGGTTTTCAACAAACCATGCA
AATGCTGAATGAGGGCATCGTTCCCACTGCGATGCTGGTTGCCAACGATCAGATGGCGCTGGGCGCAATG
CGCGCCATTACCGAGTCCGGGCTGCGCGTTGGTGCGGATATCTCGGTAGTGGGATACGACGATACCGAAG
ACAGCTCATGTTATATCCCGCCGTTAACCACCATCAAACAGGATTTTCGCCTGCTGGGGCAAACCAGCGT
GGACCGCTTGCTGCAACTCTCTCAGGGCCAGGCGGTGAAGGGCAATCAGCTGTTGCCCGTCTCACTGGTG
AAAAGAAAAACCACCCTGGCGCCCAATACGCAAACCGCCTCTCCCCGCGCGTTGGCCGATTCATTAATGC
AGCTGGCACGACAGGTTTCCCGACTGGAAAGCGGGCAGTGAGCGCAACGCAATTAATGTAAGTTAGCTCA
CTCATTAGGCACCCCAGGCTTTACACTTTATGCTTCCGGCTCGTATGTTGTGTGGAATTGTGAGCGGATA
ACAATTTCACACAGGAAACAGCTATGACCATGATTACGGATTCACTGGCCGTCGTTTTACAACGTCGTGA
CTGGGAAAACCCTGGCGTTACCCAACTTAATCGCCTTGCAGCACATCCCCCTTTCGCCAGCTGGCGTAAT
AGCGAAGAGGCCCGCACCGATCGCCCTTCCCAACAGTTGCGCAGCCTGAATGGCGAATGGCGCTTTGCCT
GGTTTCCGGCACCAGAAGCGGTGCCGGAAAGCTGGCTGGAGTGCGATCTTCCTGAGGCCGATACTGTCGT
CGTCCCCTCAAACTGGCAGATGCACGGTTACGATGCGCCCATCTACACCAACGTGACCTATCCCATTACG
GTCAATCCGCCGTTTGTTCCCACGGAGAATCCGACGGGTTGTTACTCGCTCACATTTAATGTTGATGAAA
GCTGGCTACAGGAAGGCCAGACGCGAATTATTTTTGATGGCGTTGGAATTAGCTTATCGACTGCACGGTG
CACCAATGCTTCTGGCGTCAGGCAGCCATCGGAAGCTGTGGTATGGCTGTGCAGGTCGTAAATCACTGCA
TAATTCGTGTCGCTCAAGGCGCACTCCCGTTCTGGATAATGTTTTTTGCGCCGACATCATAACGGTTCTG
GCAAATATTCTGAAATGAGCTGTTGACAATTAATCATCGGCTCGTATAATGTGTGGAATTGTGAGCGGAT
AACAATTTCACACAGGAAACAGTATTCATGTCCCCTATACTAGGTTATTGGAAAATTAAGGGCCTTGTGC
AACCCACTCGACTTCTTTTGGAATATCTTGAAGAAAAATATGAAGAGCATTTGTATGAGCGCGATGAAGG
TGATAAATGGCGAAACAAAAAGTTTGAATTGGGTTTGGAGTTTCCCAATCTTCCTTATTATATTGATGGT
GATGTTAAATTAACACAGTCTATGGCCATCATACGTTATATAGCTGACAAGCACAACATGTTGGGTGGTT
GTCCAAAAGAGCGTGCAGAGATTTCAATGCTTGAAGGAGCGGTTTTGGATATTAGATACGGTGTTTCGAG
AATTGCATATAGTAAAGACTTTGAAACTCTCAAAGTTGATTTTCTTAGCAAGCTACCTGAAATGCTGAAA
ATGTTCGAAGATCGTTTATGTCATAAAACATATTTAAATGGTGATCATGTAACCCATCCTGACTTCATGT
TGTATGACGCTCTTGATGTTGTTTTATACATGGACCCAATGTGCCTGGATGCGTTCCCAAAATTAGTTTG
TTTTAAAAAACGTATTGAAGCTATCCCACAAATTGATAAGTACTTGAAATCCAGCAAGTATATAGCATGG
CCTTTGCAGGGCTGGCAAGCCACGTTTGGTGGTGGCGACCATCCTCCAAAATCGGATCTGGTTCCGCGTG
GATCCATGGCGGACGAGGTGGCGCTCGCCCTTCAGGCCGCCGGCTCCCCTTCCGCGGCGGCCGCCATGGA
GGCCGCGTCGCAGCCGGCGGACGAGCCGCTCCGCAAGAGGCCCCGCCGAGACGGGCCTGGCCTCGGGCGC
AGCCCGGGCGAGCCGAGCGCAGCAGTGGCGCCGGCGGCCGCGGGGTGTGAGGCGGCGAGCGCCGCGGCCC
CGGCGGCGCTGTGGCGGGAGGCGGCAGGGGCGGCGGCGAGCGCGGAGCGGGAGGCCCCGGCGACGGCCGT
GGCCGGGGACGGAGACAATGGGTCCGGCCTGCGGCGGGAGCCGAGGGCGGCCGACGACTTCGACGACGAC
GAGGGCGAGGAGGAGGACGAGGCGGCGGCGGCAGCGGCGGCGGCAGCGATCGGCTACCGAGACAACCTCC
TGTTGACCGATGGACTCCTCACTAATGGCTTTCATTCCTGTGAAAGTGATGACGATGACAGAACGTCACA
CGCCAGCTCTAGTGACTGGACTCCGCGGCCGCGGATAGGTCCATATACTTTTGTTCAGCAACATCTCATG
ATTGGCACCGATCCTCGAACAATTCTTAAAGATTTATTACCAGAAACAATTCCTCCACCTGAGCTGGATG
ATATGACGCTGTGGCAGATTGTTATTAATATCCTTTCAGAACCACCAAAGCGGAAAAAAAGAAAAGATAT
CAATACAATTGAAGATGCTGTGAAGTTACTGCAGGAGTGTAAAAAGATAATAGTTCTGACTGGAGCTGGG
CTCGAGCGGCCGCATCGTGACTGACTGACGATCTGCCTCGCGCGTTTCGGTGATGACGGTGAAAACCTCT
GACACATGCAGCTCCCGGAGACGGTCACAGCTTGTCTGTAAGCGGATGCCGGGAGCAGACAAGCCCGTCA
GGGCGCGTCAGCGGGTGTTGGCGGGTGTCGGGGCGCAGCCATGACCCAGTCACGTAGCGATAGCGGAGTG
TATAATTCTTGAAGACGAAAGGGCCTCGTGATACGCCTATTTTTATAGGTTAATGTCATGATAATAATGG
TTTCTTAGACGTCAGGTGGCACTTTTCGGGGAAATGTGCGCGGAACCCCTATTTGTTTATTTTTCTAAAT
ACATTCAAATATGTATCCGCTCATGAGACAATAACCCTGATAAATGCTTCAATAATATTGAAAAAGGAAG
AGTATGAGTATTCAACATTTCCGTGTCGCCCTTATTCCCTTTTTTGCGGCATTTTGCCTTCCTGTTTTTG
CTCACCCAGAAACGCTGGTGAAAGTAAAAGATGCTGAAGATCAGTTGGGTGCACGAGTGGGTTACATCGA
ACTGGATCTCAACAGCGGTAAGATCCTTGAGAGTTTTCGCCCCGAAGAACGTTTTCCAATGATGAGCACT
TTTAAAGTTCTGCTATGTGGCGCGGTATTATCCCGTGTTGACGCCGGGCAAGAGCAACTCGGTCGCCGCA
TACACTATTCTCAGAATGACTTGGTTGAGTACTCACCAGTCACAGAAAAGCATCTTACGGATGGCATGAC
AGTAAGAGAATTATGCAGTGCTGCCATAACCATGAGTGATAACACTGCGGCCAACTTACTTCTGACAACG
ATCGGAGGACCGAAGGAGCTAACCGCTTTTTTGCACAACATGGGGGATCATGTAACTCGCCTTGATCGTT
GGGAACCGGAGCTGAATGAAGCCATACCAAACGACGAGCGTGACACCACGATGCCTGCAGCAATGGCAAC
AACGTTGCGCAAACTATTAACTGGCGAACTACTTACTCTAGCTTCCCGGCAACAATTAATAGACTGGATG
GAGGCGGATAAAGTTGCAGGACCACTTCTGCGCTCGGCCCTTCCGGCTGGCTGGTTTATTGCTGATAAAT
CTGGAGCCGGTGAGCGTGGGTCTCGCGGTATCATTGCAGCACTGGGGCCAGATGGTAAGCCCTCCCGTAT
CGTAGTTATCTACACGACGGGGAGTCAGGCAACTATGGATGAACGAAATAGACAGATCGCTGAGATAGGT
GCCTCACTGATTAAGCATTGGTAACTGTCAGACCAAGTTTACTCATATATACTTTAGATTGATTTAAAAC
TTCATTTTTAATTTAAAAGGATCTAGGTGAAGATCCTTTTTGATAATCTCATGACCAAAATCCCTTAACG
TGAGTTTTCGTTCCACTGAGCGTCAGACCCCGTAGAAAAGATCAAAGGATCTTCTTGAGATCCTTTTTTT
CTGCGCGTAATCTGCTGCTTGCAAACAAAAAAACCACCGCTACCAGCGGTGGTTTGTTTGCCGGATCAAG
AGCTACCAACTCTTTTTCCGAAGGTAACTGGCTTCAGCAGAGCGCAGATACCAAATACTGTCCTTCTAGT
GTAGCCGTAGTTAGGCCACCACTTCAAGAACTCTGTAGCACCGCCTACATACCTCGCTCTGCTAATCCTG
TTACCAGTGGCTGCTGCCAGTGGCGATAAGTCGTGTCTTACCGGGTTGGACTCAAGACGATAGTTACCGG
ATAAGGCGCAGCGGTCGGGCTGAACGGGGGGTTCGTGCACACAGCCCAGCTTGGAGCGAACGACCTACAC
CGAACTGAGATACCTACAGCGTGAGCTATGAGAAAGCGCCACGCTTCCCGAAGGGAGAAAGGCGGACAGG
TATCCGGTAAGCGGCAGGGTCGGAACAGGAGAGCGCACGAGGGAGCTTCCAGGGGGAAACGCCTGGTATC
TTTATAGTCCTGTCGGGTTTCGCCACCTCTGACTTGAGCGTCGATTTTTGTGATGCTCGTCAGGGGGGCG
GAGCCTATGGAAAAACGCCAGCAACGCGGCCTTTTTACGGTTCCTGGCCTTTTGCTGGCCTTTTGCTCAC
ATGTTCTTTCCTGCGTTATCCCCTGATTCTGTGGATAACCGTATTACCGCCTTTGAGTGAGCTGATACCG
CTCGCCGCAGCCGAACGACCGAGCGCAGCGAGTCAGTGAGCGAGGAAGCGGAAGAGCGCCTGATGCGGTA
TTTTCTCCTTACGCATCTGTGCGGTATTTCACACCGCATAAATTCC
