>Addgene plasmid #105680 | pGEX-4T-3- SIRT1-NTerm Exon1-Exon2-Exon3 | depositor partial sequence | sequence record 200123 | Sequencing with PGEX-3-P
TGATGTCATAACGAACGCGCGAGGCAGATCGTCAGTCAGTCACGATGCGGCCGCTCGAGCCCAGCTCCAG
TCAGAACTATTATCTTTTTACACTCCTGCAGTAACTTCACAGCATCTTCAATTGTATTGATATCTTTTCT
TTTTTTCCGCTTTGGTGGTTCTGAAAGGATATTAATAACAATCTGCCACAGCGTCATATCATCCAGCTCA
GGTGGAGGAATTGTTTCTGGTAATAAATCTTTAAGAATTGTTCGAGGATCGGTGCCAATCATGAGATGTT
GCTGAACAAAAGTATATGGACCTATCCGCGGCCGCGGAGTCCAGTCACTAGAGCTGGCGTGTGACGTTCT
GTCATCGTCATCACTTTCACAGGAATGAAAGCCATTAGTGAGGAGTCCATCGGTCAACAGGAGGTTGTCT
CGGTAGCCGATCGCTGCCGCCGCCGCTGCCGCCGCCGCCTCGTCCTCCTCCTCGCCCTCGTCGTCGTCGA
AGTCGTCGGCCGCCCTCGGCTCCCGCCGCAGGCCGGACCCATTGTCTCCGTCCCCGGCCACGGCCGTCGC
CGGGGCCTCCCGCTCCGCGCTCGCCGCCGCCCCTGCCGCCTCCCGCCACAGCGCCGCCGGGGCCGCGGCG
CTCGCCGCCTCACACCCCGCGGCCGCCGGCGCCACTGCTGCGCTCGGCTCGCCCGGGCTGCGCCCGAGGC
CAGGCCCGTCTCGGCGGGGCCTCTTGCGGAGCGGCTCGTCCGCCGGCTGCGACGCGGCCTCCATGGCGGC
CGCCGCGGAAGGGGAGCCGGCGGCCTGAAGGGCGAGCGCCACCTCGTCCGCCATGGATCCACGCGGAACC
AGATCCGATTTTGGAGGATGGTCGCCACCACCAAACGTGGCTTGCCAGCCCTGCAAAGGCCATGCTATAT
ACTTGCTGGATTTCAAGTACTTATCAATTTGTGGGATAGCTTCAATACGTTTTTTAAAACAAACTAATTT
TGGGGAACGCATCCAGGCACATTGGGGTCCATGTATAAAACAACATCAAGAGCGTCATACAACATGGAAG
CCGGGATGGGTTACATGGATCACCATTTAAAATATGGTTTTATGAACATAAACCGATCTTTCGAACATTT
TTCAGCATTTTCAGGGTAGCTTGGCTAAGAAAAATCAACTTTTGAAAAGTTTCCAAGTCCTTTACTATAT
TGCAATTTCTCGAAAACCCCGTATCTAAAATTCCAAAAACCGCTTCCTTTCAAGCCATGGGAAATTCTTT
GGCACCCCTCCTTTTGGGGAAAACCCCCCCCAACATGGTTTGGGCTTTGGCAAGCCTATTAAAACGGAAG
GAAGGGCCCATAAAACTGGGGTTTAAATTTAAACTCTCCCCCTTCCAATTTAATAAAGGGGAAAATGGGG
GGAAACCCTCCCAAACCCCAAATTCCAAACACTTTTTTGTTTTTGCCCCTTTTTATCAATCCTCTTTTAT
TGCGTTCTTTCTCA
